>Addgene plasmid #216830 | AAV-U6-PALMDgRNA1+2-cTnT-Cre -mi122TS | addgene full sequence | sequence record 429361 | Addgene NGS Result
[93 nt withheld, positions 1-93]
CCTTTGACGTTGGAGTCCACGTTCTTT
[37 nt withheld, positions 121-157]
ACTCTATCTCGGGCTATTCTTTTGATTTATAAGGGATTTTGCCGATTTCGGTCTATTGGTTAAAAAATGA
GCTGATTTAACAAAAATTTAACGCGAATTTTAACAAAATATTAACGTTTACAATTTTATGGTGCACTCTC
AGTACAATCTGCTCTGATGCCGCATAGTTAAGCCAGCCCCGACACCCGCCAACACCCGCTGACGCGCCCT
GACGGGCTTGTCTGCTCCCGGCATCCGCTTACAGACAAGCTGTGACCGTCTCCGGGAGCTGCATGTGTCA
GAGGTTTTCACCGTCATCACCGAAACGCGCGAGACGAAAGGGCCTCGTGATACGCCTATTTTTATAGGTT
AATGTCATGATAATAATGGTTTCTTAGACGTCAGGTGGCACTTTTCGGGGAAATGTGCGCGGAACCCCTA
TTTGTTTATTTTTCTAAATACATTCAAATATGTATCCGCTCATGAGACAATAACCCTGATAAATGCTTCA
ATAATATTGAAAAAGGAAGAGTATGAGTATTCAACATTTCCGTGTCGCCCTTATTCCCTTTTTTGCGGCA
TTTTGCCTTCCTGTTTTTGCTCACCCAGAAACGCTGGTGAAAGTAAAAGATGCTGAAGATCAGTTGGGTG
CACGAGTGGGTTACATCGAACTGGATCTCAACAGCGGTAAGATCCTTGAGAGTTTTCGCCCCGAAGAACG
TTTTCCAATGATGAGCACTTTTAAAGTTCTGCTATGTGGCGCGGTATTATCCCGTATTGACGCCGGGCAA
GAGCAACTCGGTCGCCGCATACACTATTCTCAGAATGACTTGGTTGAGTACTCACCAGTCACAGAAAAGC
ATCTTACGGATGGCATGACAGTAAGAGAATTATGCAGTGCTGCCATAACCATGAGTGATAACACTGCGGC
CAACTTACTTCTGACAACGATCGGAGGACCGAAGGAGCTAACCGCTTTTTTGCACAACATGGGGGATCAT
GTAACTCGCCTTGATCGTTGGGAACCGGAGCTGAATGAAGCCATACCAAACGACGAGCGTGACACCACGA
TGCCTGTAGCAATGGCAACAACGTTGCGCAAACTATTAACTGGCGAACTACTTACTCTAGCTTCCCGGCA
ACAATTAATAGACTGGATGGAGGCGGATAAAGTTGCAGGACCACTTCTGCGCTCGGCCCTTCCGGCTGGC
TGGTTTATTGCTGATAAATCTGGAGCCGGTGAGCGTGGGTCTCGCGGTATCATTGCAGCACTGGGGCCAG
ATGGTAAGCCCTCCCGTATCGTAGTTATCTACACGACGGGGAGTCAGGCAACTATGGATGAACGAAATAG
ACAGATCGCTGAGATAGGTGCCTCACTGATTAAGCATTGGTAACTGTCAGACCAAGTTTACTCATATATA
CTTTAGATTGATTTAAAACTTCATTTTTAATTTAAAAGGATCTAGGTGAAGATCCTTTTTGATAATCTCA
TGACCAAAATCCCTTAACGTGAGTTTTCGTTCCACTGAGCGTCAGACCCCGTAGAAAAGATCAAAGGATC
TTCTTGAGATCCTTTTTTTCTGCGCGTAATCTGCTGCTTGCAAACAAAAAAACCACCGCTACCAGCGGTG
GTTTGTTTGCCGGATCAAGAGCTACCAACTCTTTTTCCGAAGGTAACTGGCTTCAGCAGAGCGCAGATAC
CAAATACTGTTCTTCTAGTGTAGCCGTAGTTAGGCCACCACTTCAAGAACTCTGTAGCACCGCCTACATA
CCTCGCTCTGCTAATCCTGTTACCAGTGGCTGCTGCCAGTGGCGATAAGTCGTGTCTTACCGGGTTGGAC
TCAAGACGATAGTTACCGGATAAGGCGCAGCGGTCGGGCTGAACGGGGGGTTCGTGCACACAGCCCAGCT
TGGAGCGAACGACCTACACCGAACTGAGATACCTACAGCGTGAGCTATGAGAAAGCGCCACGCTTCCCGA
AGGGAGAAAGGCGGACAGGTATCCGGTAAGCGGCAGGGTCGGAACAGGAGAGCGCACGAGGGAGCTTCCA
GGGGGAAACGCCTGGTATCTTTATAGTCCTGTCGGGTTTCGCCACCTCTGACTTGAGCGTCGATTTTTGT
GATGCTCGTCAGGGGGGCGGAGCCTATGGAAAAACGCCAGCAACGCGGCCTTTTTACGGTTCCTGGCCTT
TTGCTGGCCTTTTGCTCACATGTCCTGCAGGCAGCTGCGCGCTCGCTCGCTCACTGAGGCCGCCCGGGCG
TCGGGCGACCTTTGGTCGCCCGGCCTCAGTGAGCGAGCGAGCGCGCAGAGAGGGAGTGGCCAACTCCATC
ACTAGGGGTTCCTGCGGCCGCACGCGCCGGTACCGAGGGCCTATTTCCCATGATTCCTTCATATTTGCAT
ATACGATACAAGGCTGTTAGAGAGATAATTGGAATTAATTTGACTGTAAACACAAAGATATTAGTACAAA
ATACGTGACGTAGAAAGTAATAATTTCTTGGGTAGTTTGCAGTTTTAAAATTATGTTTTAAAATGGACTA
TCATATGCTTACCGTAACTTGAAAGTATTTCGATTTCTTGGCTTTATATATCTTGTGGAAAGGACGAAAC
ACCGAGGCCGTCGGTGCCATTGTGTTTTAGAGCTAGAAATAGCAAGTTAAAATAAGGCTAGTCCGTTATC
AACTTGAAAAAGTGGCACCGAGTCGGTGCTTTTTTACGCGTGAGGGCCTATTTCCCATGATTCCTTCATA
TTTGCATATACGATACAAGGCTGTTAGAGAGATAATTGGAATTAATTTGACTGTAAACACAAAGATATTA
GTACAAAATACGTGACGTAGAAAGTAATAATTTCTTGGGTAGTTTGCAGTTTTAAAATTATGTTTTAAAA
TGGACTATCATATGCTTACCGTAACTTGAAAGTATTTCGATTTCTTGGCTTTATATATCTTGTGGAAAGG
ACGAAACACCGATTGGCGTACACTGGCTCAGTTTTAGAGCTAGAAATAGCAAGTTAAAATAAGGCTAGTC
CGTTATCAACTTGAAAAAGTGGCACCGAGTCGGTGCTTTTTTTCTAGTGGGATAAAAGCAGTCTGGGCTT
TCACATGACAGCATCTGGGGCTGCGGCAGAGGGTCGGGTCCGAAGCGCTGCCTTATCAGCGTCCCCAGCC
CTGGGAGGTGACAGCTGGCTGGCTTGTGTCAGCCCCTCGGGCACTCACGTATCTCCGTCCGACGGGTTTA
AAATAGCAAAACTCTGAGGCCACACAATAGCTTGGGCTTATATGGGCTCCTGTGGGGGAAGGGGGAGCAC
GGAGGGGGCCGGGGCCGCTGCTGCCAAAATAGCAGCTCACAAGTGTTGCATTCCTCTCTGGGCGCCGGGC
ACATTCCTGCTGGCTCTGCCCGCCCCGGGGTGGGCGCCGGGGGGACCTTAAAGCCTCTGCCCCCCAAGGA
GCCCTTCCCAGACAGCCGCCGGCACCCACCGCTCCGTGGGACGATCCCCGAAGCTCTAGAGCTTTATTGC
GGTAGTTTATCACAGTTAAATTGCTAACGCAGTCAGTGCTTCTGACACAACAGTCTCGAACTTAAGCTGC
AGAAGTTGGTCGTGAGGCACTGGGCAGGTAAGTATCAAGGTTACAAGACAGGTTTAAGGAGACCAATAGA
AACTGGGCTTGTCGAGACAGAGAAGACTCTTGCGTTTCTGATAGGCACCTATTGGTCTTACTGACATCCA
CTTTGCCTTTCTCTCCACAGGTGTCCACTCCCAGTTCAATTACAGCTCTTAAGGCTAGAGTACTTAATAC
GACTCACTATAGGCTAGCATGGTGCCCAAGAAGAAGAGGAAAGTCTCCAACCTGCTGACTGTGCACCAAA
ACCTGCCTGCCCTCCCTGTGGATGCCACCTCTGATGAAGTCAGGAAGAACCTGATGGACATGTTCAGGGA
CAGGCAGGCCTTCTCTGAACACACCTGGAAGATGCTCCTGTCTGTGTGCAGATCCTGGGCTGCCTGGTGC
AAGCTGAACAACAGGAAATGGTTCCCTGCTGAACCTGAGGATGTGAGGGACTACCTCCTGTACCTGCAAG
CCAGAGGCCTGGCTGTGAAGACCATCCAACAGCACCTGGGCCAGCTCAACATGCTGCACAGGAGATCTGG
CCTGCCTCGCCCTTCTGACTCCAATGCTGTGTCCCTGGTGATGAGGAGAATCAGAAAGGAGAATGTGGAT
GCTGGGGAGAGAGCCAAGCAGGCCCTGGCCTTTGAACGCACTGACTTTGACCAAGTCAGATCCCTGATGG
AGAACTCTGACAGATGCCAGGACATCAGGAACCTGGCCTTCCTGGGCATTGCCTACAACACCCTGCTGCG
CATTGCCGAAATTGCCAGAATCAGAGTGAAGGACATCTCCCGCACCGATGGTGGGAGAATGCTGATCCAC
ATTGGCAGGACCAAGACCCTGGTGTCCACAGCTGGTGTGGAGAAGGCCCTGTCCCTGGGGGTTACCAAGC
TGGTGGAGAGATGGATCTCTGTGTCTGGTGTGGCTGATGACCCCAACAACTACCTGTTCTGCCGGGTCAG
AAAGAATGGTGTGGCTGCCCCTTCTGCCACCTCCCAACTGTCCACCCGGGCCCTGGAAGGGATCTTTGAG
GCCACCCACCGCCTGATCTATGGTGCCAAGGATGACTCTGGGCAGAGATACCTGGCCTGGTCTGGCCACT
CTGCCAGAGTGGGTGCTGCCAGGGACATGGCCAGGGCTGGTGTGTCCATCCCTGAAATCATGCAGGCTGG
TGGCTGGACCAATGTGAACATTGTGATGAACTACATCAGAAACCTGGACTCTGAGACTGGGGCCATGGTG
AGGCTGCTCGAGGATGGGGACTGAAAGCTTCGGTCAAACACCATTGTCACACTCCATACTATCAAACACC
ATTGTCACACTCCAGATCAACAAACACCATTGTCACACTCCACGCCGAAGCTTATCGATACCGAGCGCTG
CTCGAGAGATCTACGGGTGGCATCCCTGTGACCCCTCCCCAGTGCCTCTCCTGGCCCTGGAAGTTGCCAC
TCCAGTGCCCACCAGCCTTGTCCTAATAAAATTAAGTTGCATCATTTTGTCTGACTAGGTGTCCTTCTAT
AATATTATGGGGTGGAGGGGGGTGGTATGGAGCAAGGGGCAAGTTGGGAAGACAACCTGTAGGGCCTGCG
GGGTCTATTGGGAACCAAGCTGGAGTGCAGTGGCACAATCTTGGCTCACTGCAATCTCCGCCTCCTGGGT
TCAAGCGATTCTCCTGCCTCAGCCTCCCGAGTTGTTGGGATTCCAGGCATGCATGACCAGGCTCAGCTAA
TTTTTGTTTTTTTGGTAGAGACGGGGTTTCACCATATTGGCCAGGCTGGTCTCCAACTCCTAATCTCAGG
TGATCTACCCACCTTGGCCTCCCAAATTGCTGGGATTACAGGCGTGAACCACTGCTCCCTTCCCTGTCCT
TCTGATTTTGTAGGTAACCACGTGCGGACCGAGCGGCCGCAGGAACCCCTAGTGATGGAGTTGGCCACTC
CCTCTCTGCGCGCTCGCTCGCTCACTGAGGCCGGGCGACCAAAGGTCGCCCGACGCCCGGGCTTTGCCCG
GGCGGCCTCAGTGAGCGAGCGAGCGCGCAGCTGCCTGCAGGGGCGCCTGATGCGGTATTTTCTCCTTACG
CATCTGTGCGGTATTTCACACCGCATA
[95 nt withheld, positions 5855-5949]
T
[46 nt withheld, positions 5951-5996]
C
[48 nt withheld, positions 5998-6045]
Features (pLannotate 1.2.2; 18 found; start..end, strand, type, name):
    284..333     -  misc_feature   bom (fragment): basis of mobility region from pBR322
    435..470     -  CDS            rop (fragment): Rop protein, which maintains plasmids at low copy number; rop
    565..669     +  promoter       AmpR promoter: bla
    670..1530    +  CDS            AmpR: β-lactamase; bla; confers resistance to ampicillin, carbenicillin, and related antibiotics
   1701..2289    +  rep_origin     ori: high-copy-number ColE1/pMB1/pBR322/pUC origin of replication
   2362..2389    +  repeat_region  AAV2 ITR (fragment): inverted terminal repeat of adeno-associated virus serotype 2 inverted
   2418..2445    +  repeat_region  AAV2 ITR (fragment): inverted terminal repeat of adeno-associated virus serotype 2 inverted
   2502..2742    +  promoter       U6 promoter: RNA polymerase III promoter for human U6 snRNA
   2771..2846    +  misc_RNA       gRNA scaffold: guide RNA scaffold for the Streptococcus pyogenes CRISPR/Cas9 system
   2859..3099    +  promoter       U6 promoter: RNA polymerase III promoter for human U6 snRNA
   3128..3203    +  misc_RNA       gRNA scaffold: guide RNA scaffold for the Streptococcus pyogenes CRISPR/Cas9 system
   3755..3887    +  intron         chimeric intron: chimera between introns from human β-globin and immunoglobulin heavy chain genes
   3932..3950    +  promoter       T7 promoter: promoter for bacteriophage T7 RNA polymerase
   3983..5008    +  CDS            cre: RECR_BPP1 - Experimental evidence at protein level: Swiss-Prot protein existence level 1. Catalyzes site-specific recombination between two 34-base- pair LOXP sites. Its role is to maintain the phage genome as a monomeric unit-copy plasmid in the lysogenic state. From Escherichia phage P1 (Bacteriophage P1).
   5142..5618    +  polyA_signal   hGH poly(A) signal: human growth hormone polyadenylation signal
   5658..5798    +  repeat_region  AAV2 ITR: inverted terminal repeat of adeno-associated virus serotype 2 inverted
   5803..5854    -  misc_feature   bom (fragment): basis of mobility region from pBR322
   5873..283     +  rep_origin     f1 ori (across the origin) (sequence partly withheld): f1 bacteriophage origin of replication; arrow indicates direction of (+) strand synthesis
