[The description below was written by a language model from this plasmid's Addgene catalogue record and pLannotate feature annotations shown in this document.]
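Description:
AAV-U6-PALMDgRNA1+2-cTnT-Cre -mi122TS is an AAV transfer plasmid built on the pAAV-cTNT-Cre-miR122TS backbone (about 6.0 kb in total) for cardiomyocyte-restricted CRISPR editing of Palmd. It is propagated in E. coli through a high-copy ColE1/pUC-type origin with ampicillin selection (β-lactamase under its own promoter), and it also carries an f1 phage origin. The recombination-prone AAV2 inverted terminal repeats explain the use of a stable cloning strain. The annotation detects the right ITR intact but the left ITR only as two short fragments, which may reflect the difficulty of sequencing or annotating these repeats rather than a real truncation.

Between the ITRs, two tandem human U6 (RNA polymerase III) promoters each drive a guide followed by the Streptococcus pyogenes Cas9 gRNA scaffold. According to the record, these guides target exon 7 of Palmd, although only one guide sequence is listed in the catalogue fields. Downstream lies a Cre recombinase cassette containing a chimeric β-globin/immunoglobulin intron, a short T7 promoter, the Cre coding sequence and an hGH polyadenylation signal. The cardiac troponin T (cTnT) promoter named in the construct and backbone is not annotated, but presumably occupies the unannotated stretch upstream of the intron. The miR-122 target sites are likewise unannotated and may sit in the gap between Cre and the poly(A) signal. They are meant to make the transcript a target of the liver-enriched miR-122, reducing off-target expression in hepatocytes.

No Cas9 is encoded, so the nuclease must be supplied separately. A likely arrangement, not stated in the record, is a Cre-activated Cas9 allele in the host, which would couple Cre delivery to somatic Palmd disruption in the heart.
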