Addgene plasmid #216830: AAV-U6-PALMDgRNA1+2-cTnT-Cre -mi122TS
Purpose: cardiomyocytes-specific plasmid, expressing gRNAs targeting Palmd exon7, containing a mi122TS sequence to decrease off-target effects in the liver.
Depositing lab: Yuxuan Guo. Depositing organization: Peking University Health Science Center. Publication: In vivo proximity proteomics uncovers palmdelphin (PALMD) as a Z-disc-associated mitigator of isoproterenol-induced cardiac injury. Guo CT, Jardin BD, Lin JS, Ambroise RL, Wang Z, Yang LZ, Mazumdar N, Lu FJ, Ma Q, Cao YP, Liu CZ, Li KL, Liu XJ, Lan F, Zhao MM, Xiao H, Dong ED, Pu WT, Guo YX. Acta Pharmacol Sin. 2024 Jul 23. doi: 10.1038/s41401-024-01348-y. PubMed 39043970.
Backbone
  Vector backbone: pAAV-cTNT-Cre-miR122TS
  Backbone size w/o insert (bp): 6051
  Total vector size (bp): 6045
  Vector type: AAV
Growth in bacteria
  Bacterial resistance: Ampicillin, 100 μg/mL
  Growth temperature: 37°C
  Growth strain: NEB Stable
  Copy number: High Copy
Gene/Insert
  Gene/Insert name: PALMDgRNA
  gRNA/shRNA sequence: GAGGCCGTCGGTGCCATTGT
  Species: Synthetic
  Insert size (bp): 87
  Cloning method: Gene Synthesis
  Sequencing primers: 5′ gccgcacgcgccggtaccgagggcctatttcccatg
Terms and licenses: Academic/Nonprofit Terms; Industry Terms: Not Available to Industry
Depositor comments: Please visit https://doi.org/10.1101/2023.12.06.570334 for bioRxiv preprint.
How to cite: AAV-U6-PALMDgRNA1+2-cTnT-Cre -mi122TS was a gift from Yuxuan Guo (Addgene plasmid # 216830 ; http://n2t.net/addgene:216830 ; RRID:Addgene_216830)
